>Addgene plasmid #232668 | pXJ-Myc-IRF8 | addgene full sequence | sequence record 464286 | Addgene NGS Result
CCGTTACATAACTTACGGTAAATGGCCCGCCTGGCTGACCGCCCAACGACCCCCGCCCATTGACGTCAAT
AATGACGTATGTTCCCATAGTAACGCCAATAGGGACTTTCCATTGACGTCAATGGGTGGAGTATTTACGG
TAAACTGCCCACTTGGCAGTACATCAAGTGTATCATATGCCAAGTACGCCCCCTATTGACGTCAATGACG
GTAAATGGCCCGCCTGGCATTATGCCCAGTACATGACCTTATGGGACTTTCCTACTTGGCAGTACATCTA
CGTATTAGTCATCGCTATTACCATGGTGATGCGGTTTTGGCAGTACATCAATGGGCGTGGATAGCGGTTT
GACTCACGGGGATTTCCAAGTCTCCACCCCATTGACGTCAATGGGAGTTTGTTTTGGCACCAAAATCAAC
GGGACTTTCCAAAATGTCGTAACAACTCCGCCCCATTGACGCAAATGGGCGGTAGGCGTGTACGGTGGGA
GGTCTATATAAGCAGAGCTCGTTTAGTGAACCGTCAGATCGCCTGGAGACGCCATCCACGCTGTTTTGAC
CTCCATAGAAGACACCGGGACCGATCCAGCCTCCGCGGCCGGGAACGGTGCATTGGAACGGACCCCTAGG
CTTTTGCAAAAAGCTCCGGATCGATCCTGAGAACTTCAGGGTGAGTTTGGGGACCCTTGATTGTTCTTTC
TTTTTCGCTATTGTAAAATTCATGTTATATGGAGGGGGCAAAGTTTTCAGGGTGTTGTTTAGAATGGGAA
GATGTCCCTTGTATCACCATGGACCCTCATGATAATTTTGTTTCTTTCACTTTCTACTCTGTTGACAACC
ATTGTCTCCTCTTATTTTCTTTTCATTTTCTGTAACTTTTTCGTTAAACTTTAGCTTGCATTTGTAACGA
ATTTTTAAATTCACTTTTGTTTATTTGTCAGATTGTAAGTACTTTCTCTAATCACTTTTTTTTCAAGGCA
ATCAGGGTATATTATATTGTACTTCAGCACAGTTTTAGAGAACAATTGTTATAATTAAATGATAAGGTAG
AATATTTCTGCATATAAATTCTGGCTGGCGTGGAAATATTCTTATTGGTAGAAACAACTACATCCTGGTC
ATCATCCTGCCTTTCTCTTTATGGTTACAATGATATACACTGTTTGAGATGAGGATAAAATACTCTGAGT
CCAAACCGGGCCCCTCTGCTAACCATGTTCATGCCTTCTTCTTTTTCCTACAGCTCCTGGGCAACGTGCT
GGTTATTGTGCTGTCTCATCATTTTGGCAAAGAATTGTAATACGACTCACTATAGGGCGAATTCACCATG
GCAGAGGAGCAAAAGCTCATTTCTGAAGAGGACTTGTTGCGGAAACATATGGGATCTATGTGTGACCGGA
ATGGTGGTCGGCGGCTTCGACAGTGGCTGATCGAGCAGATTGACAGTAGCATGTATCCAGGACTGATTTG
GGAGAATGAGGAGAAGAGCATGTTCCGGATCCCTTGGAAACACGCTGGCAAGCAAGATTATAATCAGGAA
GTGGATGCCTCCATTTTTAAGGCCTGGGCAGTTTTTAAAGGGAAGTTTAAAGAAGGGGACAAAGCTGAAC
CAGCCACTTGGAAGACGAGGTTACGCTGTGCTTTGAATAAGAGCCCAGATTTTGAGGAAGTGACGGACCG
GTCCCAACTGGACATTTCCGAGCCATACAAAGTTTACCGAATTGTTCCTGAGGAAGAGCAAAAATGCAAA
CTAGGCGTGGCAACTGCTGGCTGCGTGAATGAAGTTACAGAGATGGAGTGCGGTCGCTCTGAAATCGACG
AGCTGATCAAGGAGCCTTCTGTGGACGATTACATGGGGATGATCAAAAGGAGCCCTTCCCCGCCGGAGGC
CTGTCGGAGTCAGCTCCTTCCAGACTGGTGGGCGCAGCAGCCCAGCACAGGCGTGCCGCTGGTGACGGGG
TACACCACCTACGACGCGCACCATTCAGCATTCTCCCAGATGGTGATCAGCTTCTACTATGGGGGCAAGC
TGGTGGGCCAGGCCACCACCACCTGCCCCGAGGGCTGCCGCCTGTCCCTGAGCCAGCCTGGGCTGCCCGG
CACCAAGCTGTATGGGCCCGAGGGCCTGGAGCTGGTGCGCTTCCCGCCGGCCGACGCCATCCCCAGCGAG
CGACAGAGGCAGGTGACGCGGAAGCTGTTCGGGCACCTGGAGCGCGGGGTGCTGCTGCACAGCAGCCGGC
AGGGCGTGTTCGTCAAGCGGCTGTGCCAGGGCCGCGTGTTCTGCAGCGGCAACGCCGTGGTGTGCAAAGG
CAGGCCCAACAAGCTGGAGCGTGATGAGGTGGTCCAGGTCTTCGACACCAGCCAGTTCTTCCGAGAGCTG
CAGCAGTTCTATAACAGCCAGGGCCGGCTTCCTGACGGCAGGGTGGTGCTGTGCTTTGGGGAAGAGTTTC
CGGATATGGCCCCCTTGCGCTCCAAACTCATTCTCGTGCAGATTGAGCAGCTGTATGTCCGGCAACTGGC
AGAAGAGGCTGGGAAGAGCTGTGGAGCCGGCTCTGTGATGCAGGCCCCCGAGGAGCCGCCGCCAGACCAG
GTCTTCCGGATGTTTCCAGATATTTGTGCCTCACACCAGAGATCATTTTTCAGAGAAAACCAACAGATCA
CCGTCTAACTCGAGGGGGGGCCCGGTACCTTAATTAATTAAGGTACCAGGTAAGTGTACCCAATTCGCCC
TATAGTGAGTCGTATTACAATTCACTCGATCGCCCTTCCCAACAGTTGCGCAGCCTGAATGGCGAATGGA
GATCCAATTTTTAAGTGTATAATGTGTTAAACTACTGATTCTAATTGTTTGTGTATTTTAGATTCACAGT
CCCAAGGCTCATTTCAGGCCCCTCAGTCCTCACAGTCTGTTCATGATCATAATCAGCCATACCACATTTG
TAGAGGTTTTACTTGCTTTAAAAAACCTCCCACACCTCCCCCTGAACCTGAAACATAAAATGAATGCAAT
TGTTGTTGTTAACTTGTTTATTGCAGCTTATAATGGTTACAAATAAAGCAATAGCATCACAAATTTCACA
AATAAAGCATTTTTTTCACTGCATTCTAGTTGTGGTTTGTCCAAACTCATCAATGTATCTTAACGCGCGA
CTCTAGACTCTTCCGCTTCCTCGCTCACTGACTCGCTGCGCTCGGTCGTTCGGCTGCGGCGAGCGGTATC
AGCTCACTCAAAGGCGGTAATACGGTTATCCACAGAATCAGGGGATAACGCAGGAAAGAACATGTGAGCA
AAAGGCCAGCAAAAGGCCAGGAACCGTAAAAAGGCCGCGTTGCTGGCGTTTTTCCATAGGCTCCGCCCCC
CTGACGAGCATCACAAAAATCGACGCTCAAGTCAGAGGTGGCGAAACCCGACAGGACTATAAAGATACCA
GGCGTTTCCCCCTGGAAGCTCCCTCGTGCGCTCTCCTGTTCCGACCCTGCCGCTTACCGGATACCTGTCC
GCCTTTCTCCCTTCGGGAAGCGTGGCGCTTTCTCATAGCTCACGCTGTAGGTATCTCAGTTCGGTGTAGG
TCGTTCGCTCCAAGCTGGGCTGTGTGCACGAACCCCCCGTTCAGCCCGACCGCTGCGCCTTATCCGGTAA
CTATCGTCTTGAGTCCAACCCGGTAAGACACGACTTATCGCCACTGGCAGCAGCCACTGGTAACAGGATT
AGCAGAGCGAGGTATGTAGGCGGTGCTACAGAGTTCTTGAAGTGGTGGCCTAACTACGGCTACACTAGAA
GAACAGTATTTGGTATCTGCGCTCTGCTGAAGCCAGTTACCTTCGGAAAAAGAGTTGGTAGCTCTTGATC
CGGCAAACAAACCACCGCTGGTAGCGGTGGTTTTTTTGTTTGCAAGCAGCAGATTACGCGCAGAAAAAAA
GGATCTCAAGAAGATCCTTTGATCTTTTCTACGGGGTCTGACGCTCAGTGGAACGAAAACTCACGTTAAG
GGATTTTGGTCATGAGATTATCAAAAAGGATCTTCACCTAGATCCTTTTAAATTAAAAATGAAGTTTTAA
ATCAATCTAAAGTATATATGAGTAAACTTGGTCTGACAGTTACCAATGCTTAATCAGTGAGGCACCTATC
TCAGCGATCTGTCTATTTCGTTCATCCATAGTTGCCTGACTCCCCGTCGTGTAGATAACTACGATACGGG
AGGGCTTACCATCTGGCCCCAGTGCTGCAATGATACCGCGAGACCCACGCTCACCGGCTCCAGATTTATC
AGCAATAAACCAGCCAGCCGGAAGGGCCGAGCGCAGAAGTGGTCCTGCAACTTTATCCGCCTCCATCCAG
TCTATTAATTGTTGCCGGGAAGCTAGAGTAAGTAGTTCGCCAGTTAATAGTTTGCGCAACGTTGTTGCCA
TTGCTACAGGCATCGTGGTGTCACGCTCGTCGTTTGGTATGGCTTCATTCAGCTCCGGTTCCCAACGATC
AAGGCGAGTTACATGATCCCCCATGTTGTGCAAAAAAGCGGTTAGCTCCTTCGGTCCTCCGATCGTTGTC
AGAAGTAAGTTGGCCGCAGTGTTATCACTCATGGTTATGGCAGCACTGCATAATTCTCTTACTGTCATGC
CATCCGTAAGATGCTTTTCTGTGACTGGTGAGTACTCAACCAAGTCATTCTGAGAATAGTGTATGCGGCG
ACCGAGTTGCTCTTGCCCGGCGTCAATACGGGATAATACCGCGCCACATAGCAGAACTTTAAAAGTGCTC
ATCATTGGAAAACGTTCTTCGGGGCGAAAACTCTCAAGGATCTTACCGCTGTTGAGATCCAGTTCGATGT
AACCCACTCGTGCACCCAACTGATCTTCAGCATCTTTTACTTTCACCAGCGTTTCTGGGTGAGCAAAAAC
AGGAAGGCAAAATGCCGCAAAAAAGGGAATAAGGGCGACACGGAAATGTTGAATACTCATACTCTTCCTT
TTTCAATATTATTGAAGCATTTATCAGGGTTATTGTCTCATGAGCGGATACATATTTGAATGTATTTAGA
AAAATAAACAAATAGGGGTTCCGCGCACATTTCCCCGAAAAGTGCCACCTGACGTCTAAGAAACCATTAT
TATCATGACATTAACCTATAAAAATAGGCGTATCACGAGGCCCTTTCGTCTCGCGCGTTTCGGTGATGAC
GGTGAAAACCTCTGACACATGCAGCTCCCGGAGACGGTCACAGCTTGTCTGTAAGCGGATGCCGGGAGCA
GACAAGCCCGTCAGGGCGCGTCAGCGGGTGTTGGCGGGTGTCGGGGCTGGCTTAACTATGCGGCATCAGA
GCAGATTGTACTGAGAGTGCACCATATGCGGTGTGAAATACCGCACAGATGCGTAAGGAGAAAATACCGC
ATCAGGAAATTGTAAGCGTTAATATTTTGTTAAAATTCGCGTTAAATTTTTGTTAAATCAGCTCATTTTT
TAACCAATAGGCCGAAATCGGCAAAATCCCTTATAAATCAAAAGAATAGACCGAGATAGGGT
[37 nt withheld, positions 5523-5559]
AAAGAACGTGGACTCCAACGTCAAAGG
[49 nt withheld, positions 5587-5635]
T
[91 nt withheld, positions 5637-5727]
G
[124 nt withheld, positions 5729-5852]
CCATTCGCCATTCAGGCTGCGCAACTGTTGGGAAGGGCGATCGGTGCGGGCCTCTTCGCTATTACGCCAG
CTAGAGT
Features (pLannotate 1.2.2; 19 found; start..end, strand, type, name):
      2..305     +  enhancer       CMV enhancer: human cytomegalovirus immediate early enhancer
    306..509     +  promoter       CMV promoter: human cytomegalovirus (CMV) immediate early promoter
    625..647     +  promoter       SRα promoter (fragment): hybrid promoter consisting of the SV40 early promoter plus part of the long terminal repeat of human T-lymphotrophic virus 1
    671..1243    +  intron         β-globin intron: intron from rabbit β-globin gene
   1298..1316    +  promoter       T7 promoter: promoter for bacteriophage T7 RNA polymerase
   1337..1366    +  CDS            Myc: Myc (human c-Myc proto-oncogene) epitope tag
   1388..2665    +  CDS            IRF8: IRF8_HUMAN - Also known as ICSBP1 From Homo sapiens (Human).
   2729..2747    -  promoter       T7 promoter: promoter for bacteriophage T7 RNA polymerase
   2757..2796    +  CDS            lacZα (fragment): LacZα fragment of β-galactosidase; lacZ fragment
   2806..2861    +  intron         small t intron (fragment): SV40 (simian virus 40) small t antigen intron
   2861..2998    +  CDS            large T antigen (fragment): large T antigen from SV40 (simian virus 40)
   3021..3142    +  polyA_signal   SV40 poly(A) signal: SV40 polyadenylation signal
   3341..3929    -  rep_origin     ori: high-copy-number ColE1/pMB1/pBR322/pUC origin of replication
   4100..4960    -  CDS            AmpR: β-lactamase; bla; confers resistance to ampicillin, carbenicillin, and related antibiotics
   4961..5065    -  promoter       AmpR promoter: bla
   5160..5195    +  CDS            rop (fragment): Rop protein, which maintains plasmids at low copy number; rop
   5297..5396    +  misc_feature   bom (fragment): basis of mobility region from pBR322
   5424..5852    -  rep_origin     f1 ori (sequence partly withheld): f1 bacteriophage origin of replication; arrow indicates direction of (+) strand synthesis
   5856..5924    -  CDS            lacZα (fragment): LacZα fragment of β-galactosidase; lacZ fragment
