[The description below was written by a language model from this plasmid's Addgene catalogue record and pLannotate feature annotations shown in this document.]
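Description:
pXJ-Myc-IRF8 is a mammalian expression plasmid built on a modified pXJ40 backbone for transient production of human IRF8 (interferon regulatory factor 8, also known as ICSBP) carrying an N-terminal Myc epitope tag. The sequenced plasmid is about 5.9 kb. It is maintained in E. coli through a high-copy ColE1/pUC-type origin and selected with ampicillin via the β-lactamase gene. An f1 origin is also present, along with short remnants of rop, bom and lacZα left over from the vector's lineage. The plasmid has no mammalian selection marker, which fits its use in transient transfection rather than stable line generation.

The expression cassette begins with the human cytomegalovirus immediate early enhancer and promoter, followed by a rabbit β-globin intron. An intron in the 5′ untranslated region generally improves transcript processing and expression. Downstream lie a T7 promoter, the Myc tag coding sequence and then the roughly 1.3 kb IRF8 open reading frame, which was inserted by restriction cloning; the 5′ BglII junction was destroyed and the 3′ XhoI site retained. A second, oppositely oriented T7 promoter follows the insert. The transcript ends in an SV40-derived region containing fragments of the small t intron and large T antigen sequence plus the SV40 polyadenylation signal. The short SRα promoter match between the CMV promoter and the intron is only a fragment and is probably not functional.

The Myc tag allows the overexpressed protein to be detected or immunoprecipitated with anti-Myc antibodies. The associated publication is a functional genomic study of a lipid-associated locus, but the record does not say how IRF8 was used in that work.
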