Addgene plasmid #232668: pXJ-Myc-IRF8
Purpose: transient expresses IRF8 in mammalian cells
Depositing lab: Chen-Yang Shen. Depositing organization: Institute of Biomedical Sciences, Academia Sinica. Publication: Functional genomic analysis reveals HAVCR1 as the key regulator of 5q33.3 locus linked to hyperlipidemia. Chen WT, Hsiung CN, Jou YS, Wang HC, Shen CY, Chou WC. HGG Adv. 2026 May 25:100630. doi: 10.1016/j.xhgg.2026.100630. PubMed 42186223.
Backbone
  Vector backbone: modified pXJ40
  Backbone size w/o insert (bp): 4669
  Vector type: Mammalian Expression
  Selectable markers: No mammalian selection marker
Growth in bacteria
  Bacterial resistance: Ampicillin, 100 μg/mL
  Growth temperature: 37°C
  Growth strain: DH5alpha
  Copy number: High Copy
Gene/Insert
  Gene/Insert name: IRF8
  Species: H. sapiens (human)
  Insert size (bp): 1281
  Entrez Gene: IRF8 (a.k.a. H-ICSBP, ICSBP, ICSBP1, IMD32A, IMD32B, IRF-8)
  Promoter: CMV
  Tag / fusion protein: Myc (N terminal on insert)
  Cloning method: Restriction Enzyme; 5′ cloning site BglII (destroyed during cloning); 3′ cloning site XhoI (not destroyed)
  Sequencing primers: 5′ Bglob-intron-F; 3′ SV40pA-R
Terms and licenses: Academic/Nonprofit Terms; Industry Terms: Not Available to Industry
How to cite: pXJ-Myc-IRF8 was a gift from Chen-Yang Shen (Addgene plasmid # 232668 ; http://n2t.net/addgene:232668 ; RRID:Addgene_232668)
